Addgene plasmid #125444: Lenti-(BB)-hPGK-KRAB-dCas9-P2A-BlastR rs7732130-guide1
Purpose: CRISPR-mediated repression of human islet enhancer containing T2D-associated variant rs7732130 (ZBED3 GWAS locus)
Depositing lab: Jorge Ferrer. Depositing organization: Imperial College London. Publication: Human pancreatic islet three-dimensional chromatin architecture provides insights into the genetics of type 2 diabetes. Miguel-Escalada I, Bonas-Guarch S, Cebola I, Ponsa-Cobas J, Mendieta-Esteban J, Atla G, Javierre BM, Rolando DMY, Farabella I, Morgan CC, Garcia-Hurtado J, Beucher A, Moran I, Pasquali L, Ramos-Rodriguez M, Appel EVR, Linneberg A, Gjesing AP, Witte DR, Pedersen O, Grarup N, Ravassard P, Torrents D, Mercader JM, Piemonti L, Berney T, de Koning EJP, Kerr-Conte J, Pattou F, Fedko IO, Groop L, Prokopenko I, Hansen T, Marti-Renom MA, Fraser P, Ferrer J. Nat Genet. 2019 Jun 28. pii: 10.1038/s41588-019-0457-0. doi: 10.1038/s41588-019-0457-0. PubMed 31253982.
Backbone
  Vector backbone: Lenti-(BB)-hPGK-KRAB-dCas9-P2A-BlastR
  Backbone manufacturer: Jorge Ferrer (Addgene #118155)
  Vector type: Mammalian Expression, Lentiviral, CRISPR
  Selectable markers: Blasticidin
Growth in bacteria
  Bacterial resistance: Ampicillin, 100 μg/mL
  Growth temperature: 37°C
  Growth strain: Stbl3
  Copy number: High Copy
Gene/Insert
  Gene/Insert name: KRAB-dCas9-2A-BlastR
  gRNA/shRNA sequence: ATGCCACAGACAAGTTACTC
  Species: H. sapiens (human)
  Promoter: hPGK and U6
  Tag / fusion protein: HA (C terminal on backbone)
  Cloning method: Restriction Enzyme; 5′ cloning site Unknown (destroyed during cloning); 3′ cloning site Unknown (destroyed during cloning)
  Sequencing primers: 5′ GATCCGCCACCATGGATGC
Terms and licenses: Academic/Nonprofit Terms; Industry Terms: Not Available to Industry
How to cite: Lenti-(BB)-hPGK-KRAB-dCas9-P2A-BlastR rs7732130-guide1 was a gift from Jorge Ferrer (Addgene plasmid # 125444 ; http://n2t.net/addgene:125444 ; RRID:Addgene_125444)
