[The description below was written by a language model from this plasmid's Addgene catalogue record and pLannotate feature annotations shown in this document.]
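Description:
Lenti-(BB)-hPGK-KRAB-dCas9-P2A-BlastR rs7732130-guide1 is an all-in-one lentiviral CRISPR interference plasmid of about 13.4 kb. It derives from the Lenti-(BB)-hPGK-KRAB-dCas9-P2A-BlastR backbone, into which a single guide sequence has been cloned by restriction cloning that destroyed the sites. It is maintained in E. coli through a high-copy pUC-type origin with ampicillin resistance. The backbone also contains an f1 origin and an SV40/EM7-driven bleomycin/Zeocin resistance cassette, which lies outside the viral transfer region.

The transfer cassette is of the self-inactivating HIV-1 type. A CMV enhancer/promoter drives a truncated 5' LTR, followed by the Ψ packaging signal, a gag fragment, the RRE and the cPPT/CTS. A ΔU3 3' LTR closes the unit, with a bGH polyadenylation signal downstream.

Within it, a human U6 Pol III promoter expresses the targeting spacer fused to the S. pyogenes gRNA scaffold; the circular sequence numbering splits this unit across the origin of the record. The human PGK promoter then drives a single open reading frame. This consists of the ZNF10 KRAB repression domain fused to Cas9, which the catalogue describes as nuclease-dead dCas9 although the automated annotation labels it simply as Cas9. The record also lists an HA tag, and the fusion is linked through a P2A self-cleaving peptide to blasticidin S deaminase. A WPRE follows to enhance transcript expression.

Transduced mammalian cells can therefore be selected with blasticidin while expressing both repressor and guide from one integrated provirus. The guide directs KRAB-dCas9 to a human pancreatic islet enhancer containing the type 2 diabetes-associated variant rs7732130 at the ZBED3 GWAS locus. This allows epigenetic silencing of the enhancer so that its regulatory function and target genes can be tested.
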