Features (pLannotate 1.2.2; 34 found; start..end, strand, type, name):
      1..76      +  misc_RNA       gRNA scaffold: guide RNA scaffold for the Streptococcus pyogenes CRISPR/Cas9 system
    107..617     +  promoter       hPGK promoter: human phosphoglycerate kinase 1 promoter
    666..851     +  CDS            KRAB: Krüppel-associated box (KRAB) transcriptional repression domain from the human zinc finger protein ZNF10 (Margolin et al., 1994)
    873..4976    +  CDS            Cas9: Cas9 (Csn1) endonuclease from the Streptococcus pyogenes Type II CRISPR/Cas system generates RNA-guided double strand breaks in DNA
   5175..5573    +  CDS            BSD: blasticidin S deaminase; Aspergillus terreus BSD; confers resistance to blasticidin
   5574..5595    +  misc_feature   MCS (fragment): pBluescript multiple cloning site
   5598..6186    +  misc_feature   WPRE: woodchuck hepatitis virus posttranscriptional regulatory element
   6237..6256    +  misc_feature   cPPT/CTS (fragment): central polypurine tract and central termination sequence of HIV-1
   6258..6491    +  LTR            3' LTR (ΔU3): self-inactivating 3' long terminal repeat (LTR) from HIV-1
   6523..6747    +  polyA_signal   bGH poly(A) signal: bovine growth hormone polyadenylation signal
   6751..6772    +  promoter       SV40 promoter (fragment): SV40 enhancer and early promoter
   6793..7221    +  rep_origin     f1 ori (sequence partly withheld): f1 bacteriophage origin of replication; arrow indicates direction of (+) strand synthesis
   7235..7564    +  promoter       SV40 promoter: SV40 enhancer and early promoter
   7612..7659    +  promoter       EM7 promoter: synthetic bacterial promoter&nbsp
   7678..8052    +  CDS            BleoR: antibiotic-binding protein; Sh ble from Streptoalloteichus hindustanus; confers resistance to bleomycin, phleomycin, and Zeocin™
   8062..8187    +  CDS            ble (fragment): BLE_KLEPN - Experimental evidence at protein level: Swiss-Prot protein existence level 1. Binding protein with a strong affinity to the bleomycin family of antibiotics. Binds to CL990; an antimitotic-antibiotic compound. From Klebsiella pneumoniae.
   8182..8303    +  polyA_signal   SV40 poly(A) signal: SV40 polyadenylation signal
   8374..8396    -  protein_bind   lac operator (fragment): The lac repressor binds to the lac operator to inhibit transcription in E. coli. This inhibition can be relieved by adding lactose or isopropyl-β-D-thiogalactopyranoside (IPTG). lac repressor encoded by lacI
   8400..8430    -  promoter       lac promoter: promoter for the E. coli lac operon
   8445..8466    -  protein_bind   CAP binding site: CAP binding activates transcription in the presence of cAMP. E. coli catabolite activator protein
   8479..8571    -  CDS            lacI (fragment): lac repressor; lacI; The lac repressor binds to the lac operator to inhibit transcription in E. coli. This inhibition can be relieved by adding lactose or isopropyl-β-D-thiogalactopyranoside (IPTG).
   8754..9342    -  rep_origin     ori: high-copy-number ColE1/pMB1/pBR322/pUC origin of replication
   9513..10373   -  CDS            AmpR: β-lactamase; bla; confers resistance to ampicillin, carbenicillin, and related antibiotics
  10374..10478   -  promoter       AmpR promoter: bla
  10537..10589   -  misc_feature   bom (fragment): basis of mobility region from pBR322
  10744..11123   +  enhancer       CMV enhancer: human cytomegalovirus immediate early enhancer
  11124..11323   +  promoter       CMV promoter: human cytomegalovirus (CMV) immediate early promoter
  11341..11521   +  LTR            5' LTR (truncated): truncated 5' long terminal repeat (LTR) from HIV-1
  11568..11693   +  misc_feature   HIV-1 Ψ: packaging signal of human immunodeficiency virus type 1
  11677..12040   +  CDS            HIV-1 gag (fragment): gag protein from human immunodeficiency virus 1; gag
  12186..12419   +  misc_feature   RRE: The Rev response element (RRE) of HIV-1 allows for Rev-dependent mRNA export from the nucleus to the cytoplasm.
  12796..12896   +  CDS            Rev (fragment): human immunodeficiency virus 1 (HIV-1) Rev protein; rev; enhances nuclear export of unspliced and incompletely spliced viral mRNAs
  12946..13063   +  misc_feature   cPPT/CTS: central polypurine tract and central termination sequence of HIV-1
  13114..13354   +  promoter       U6 promoter: RNA polymerase III promoter for human U6 snRNA
>Addgene plasmid #125444 | Lenti-(BB)-hPGK-KRAB-dCas9-P2A-BlastR rs7732130-guide1 | depositor full sequence | sequence record 240065 | Full Sequence
GTTTTAGAGCTAGAAATAGCAAGTTAAAATAAGGCTAGTCCGTTATCAACTTGAAAAAGTGGCACCGAGT
CGGTGCTTTTTTGAATTCGCTAGCTAGGTCTTGAAAGGGGTTGGGGTTGCGCCTTTTCCAAGGCAGCCCT
GGGTTTGCGCAGGGACGCGGCTGCTCTGGGCGTGGTTCCGGGAAACGCAGCGGCGCCGACCCTGGGTCTC
GCACATTCTTCACGTCCGTTCGCAGCGTCACCCGGATCTTCGCCGCTACCCTTGTGGGCCCCCCGGCGAC
GCTTCCTGCTCCGCCCCTAAGTCGGGAAGGTTCCTTGCGGTTCGCGGCGTGCCGGACGTGACAAACGGAA
GCCGCACGTCTCACTAGTACCCTCGCAGACGGACAGCGCCAGGGAGCAATGGCAGCGCGCCGACCGCGAT
GGGCTGTGGCCAATAGCGGCTGCTCAGCAGGGCGCGCCGAGAGCAGCGGCCGGGAAGGGGCGGTGCGGGA
GGCGGGGTGTGGGGCGGTAGTGTGGGCCCTGTTCCTGCCCGCGCGGTGTTCCGCATTCTGCAAGCCTCCG
GAGCGCACGTCGGCAGTCGGCTCCCTCGTTGACCGAATCACCGACCTCTCTCCCCAGGACCGGTGATCCG
CCACCATGGATGCTAAGTCACTAACTGCCTGGTCCCGGACACTGGTGACCTTCAAGGATGTATTTGTGGA
CTTCACCAGGGAGGAGTGGAAGCTGCTGGACACTGCTCAGCAGATCGTGTACAGAAATGTGATGCTGGAG
AACTATAAGAACCTGGTTTCCTTGGGTTATCAGCTTACTAAGCCAGATGTGATCCTCCGGTTGGAGAAGG
GAGAAGAGCCCGGCGGTTCCGGCGGAGGGTCGATGGACAAGAAGTACAGCATCGGCCTGGCCATCGGCAC
CAACTCTGTCGGCTGGGCCGTGATCACCGACGAGTACAAGGTGCCCAGCAAGAAATTCAAGGTGCTGGGC
AACACCGACCGGCACAGCATCAAGAAGAACCTGATCGGCGCCCTGCTGTTCGACAGCGGAGAAACAGCCG
AGGCCACCCGGCTGAAGAGAACCGCCAGAAGAAGATACACCAGACGGAAGAACCGGATCTGCTATCTGCA
AGAGATCTTCAGCAACGAGATGGCCAAGGTGGACGACAGCTTCTTCCACAGACTGGAAGAGTCCTTCCTG
GTGGAAGAGGATAAGAAGCACGAGCGGCACCCCATCTTCGGCAACATCGTGGACGAGGTGGCCTACCACG
AGAAGTACCCCACCATCTACCACCTGAGAAAGAAACTGGTGGACAGCACCGACAAGGCCGACCTGCGGCT
GATCTATCTGGCCCTGGCCCACATGATCAAGTTCCGGGGCCACTTCCTGATCGAGGGCGACCTGAACCCC
GACAACAGCGACGTGGACAAGCTGTTCATCCAGCTGGTGCAGACCTACAACCAGCTGTTCGAGGAAAACC
CCATCAACGCCAGCGGCGTGGACGCCAAGGCCATCCTGTCTGCCAGACTGAGCAAGAGCAGACGGCTGGA
AAATCTGATCGCCCAGCTGCCCGGCGAGAAGAAGAATGGCCTGTTCGGCAACCTGATTGCCCTGAGCCTG
GGCCTGACCCCCAACTTCAAGAGCAACTTCGACCTGGCCGAGGATGCCAAACTGCAGCTGAGCAAGGACA
CCTACGACGACGACCTGGACAACCTGCTGGCCCAGATCGGCGACCAGTACGCCGACCTGTTTCTGGCCGC
CAAGAACCTGTCCGACGCCATCCTGCTGAGCGACATCCTGAGAGTGAACACCGAGATCACCAAGGCCCCC
CTGAGCGCCTCTATGATCAAGAGATACGACGAGCACCACCAGGACCTGACCCTGCTGAAAGCTCTCGTGC
GGCAGCAGCTGCCTGAGAAGTACAAAGAGATTTTCTTCGACCAGAGCAAGAACGGCTACGCCGGCTACAT
CGATGGCGGAGCCAGCCAGGAAGAGTTCTACAAGTTCATCAAGCCCATCCTGGAAAAGATGGACGGCACC
GAGGAACTGCTCGTGAAGCTGAACAGAGAGGACCTGCTGCGGAAGCAGCGGACCTTCGACAACGGCAGCA
TCCCCCACCAGATCCACCTGGGAGAGCTGCACGCCATTCTGCGGCGGCAGGAAGATTTTTACCCATTCCT
GAAGGACAACCGGGAAAAGATCGAGAAGATCCTGACCTTCCGCATCCCCTACTACGTGGGCCCTCTGGCC
AGGGGAAACAGCAGATTCGCCTGGATGACCAGAAAGAGCGAGGAAACCATCACCCCCTGGAACTTCGAGG
AAGTGGTGGACAAGGGCGCCAGCGCCCAGAGCTTCATCGAGCGGATGACCAACTTCGATAAGAACCTGCC
CAACGAGAAGGTGCTGCCCAAGCACAGCCTGCTGTACGAGTACTTCACCGTGTACAACGAGCTGACCAAA
GTGAAATACGTGACCGAGGGAATGAGAAAGCCCGCCTTCCTGAGCGGCGAGCAGAAAAAAGCCATCGTGG
ACCTGCTGTTCAAGACCAACCGGAAAGTGACCGTGAAGCAGCTGAAAGAGGACTACTTCAAGAAAATCGA
GTGCTTCGACTCCGTGGAAATCTCCGGCGTGGAAGATCGGTTCAACGCCTCCCTGGGCACATACCACGAT
CTGCTGAAAATTATCAAGGACAAGGACTTCCTGGACAATGAGGAAAACGAGGACATTCTGGAAGATATCG
TGCTGACCCTGACACTGTTTGAGGACAGAGAGATGATCGAGGAACGGCTGAAAACCTATGCCCACCTGTT
CGACGACAAAGTGATGAAGCAGCTGAAGCGGCGGAGATACACCGGCTGGGGCAGGCTGAGCCGGAAGCTG
ATCAACGGCATCCGGGACAAGCAGTCCGGCAAGACAATCCTGGATTTCCTGAAGTCCGACGGCTTCGCCA
ACAGAAACTTCATGCAGCTGATCCACGACGACAGCCTGACCTTTAAAGAGGACATCCAGAAAGCCCAGGT
GTCCGGCCAGGGCGATAGCCTGCACGAGCACATTGCCAATCTGGCCGGCAGCCCCGCCATTAAGAAGGGC
ATCCTGCAGACAGTGAAGGTGGTGGACGAGCTCGTGAAAGTGATGGGCCGGCACAAGCCCGAGAACATCG
TGATCGAAATGGCCAGAGAGAACCAGACCACCCAGAAGGGACAGAAGAACAGCCGCGAGAGAATGAAGCG
GATCGAAGAGGGCATCAAAGAGCTGGGCAGCCAGATCCTGAAAGAACACCCCGTGGAAAACACCCAGCTG
CAGAACGAGAAGCTGTACCTGTACTACCTGCAGAATGGGCGGGATATGTACGTGGACCAGGAACTGGACA
TCAACCGGCTGTCCGACTACGATGTGGACGCTATCGTGCCTCAGAGCTTTCTGAAGGACGACTCCATCGA
TAACAAAGTGCTGACTCGGAGCGACAAGAACCGGGGCAAGAGCGACAACGTGCCCTCCGAAGAGGTCGTG
AAGAAGATGAAGAACTACTGGCGCCAGCTGCTGAATGCCAAGCTGATTACCCAGAGGAAGTTCGACAATC
TGACCAAGGCCGAGAGAGGCGGCCTGAGCGAACTGGATAAGGCCGGCTTCATCAAGAGACAGCTGGTGGA
AACCCGGCAGATCACAAAGCACGTGGCACAGATCCTGGACTCCCGGATGAACACTAAGTACGACGAGAAC
GACAAACTGATCCGGGAAGTGAAAGTGATCACCCTGAAGTCCAAGCTGGTGTCCGATTTCCGGAAGGATT
TCCAGTTTTACAAAGTGCGCGAGATCAACAACTACCACCACGCCCACGACGCCTACCTGAACGCCGTCGT
GGGAACCGCCCTGATCAAAAAGTACCCTAAGCTGGAAAGCGAGTTCGTGTACGGCGACTACAAGGTGTAC
GACGTGCGGAAGATGATCGCCAAGAGCGAGCAGGAAATCGGCAAGGCTACCGCCAAGTACTTCTTCTACA
GCAACATCATGAACTTTTTCAAGACCGAGATTACCCTGGCCAACGGCGAGATCCGGAAGCGGCCTCTGAT
CGAGACAAACGGCGAAACAGGCGAGATCGTGTGGGATAAGGGCCGGGACTTTGCCACCGTGCGGAAAGTG
CTGTCTATGCCCCAAGTGAATATCGTGAAAAAGACCGAGGTGCAGACAGGCGGCTTCAGCAAAGAGTCTA
TCCTGCCCAAGAGGAACAGCGACAAGCTGATCGCCAGAAAGAAGGACTGGGACCCTAAGAAGTACGGCGG
CTTCGACAGCCCCACCGTGGCCTATTCTGTGCTGGTGGTGGCCAAAGTGGAAAAGGGCAAGTCCAAGAAA
CTGAAGAGTGTGAAAGAGCTGCTGGGGATCACCATCATGGAAAGAAGCAGCTTCGAGAAGAATCCCATCG
ACTTTCTGGAAGCCAAGGGCTACAAAGAAGTGAAAAAGGACCTGATCATCAAGCTGCCTAAGTACTCCCT
GTTCGAGCTGGAAAACGGCCGGAAGAGAATGCTGGCCTCTGCCGGCGAACTGCAGAAGGGAAACGAACTG
GCCCTGCCCTCCAAATATGTGAACTTCCTGTACCTGGCCAGCCACTATGAGAAGCTGAAGGGCTCCCCCG
AGGATAATGAGCAGAAACAGCTGTTTGTGGAACAGCACAAACACTACCTGGACGAGATCATCGAGCAGAT
CAGCGAGTTCTCCAAGAGAGTGATCCTGGCCGACGCTAATCTGGACAAGGTGCTGAGCGCCTACAACAAG
CACAGAGACAAGCCTATCAGAGAGCAGGCCGAGAATATCATCCACCTGTTTACCCTGACCAATCTGGGAG
CCCCTGCCGCCTTCAAGTACTTTGACACCACCATCGACCGGAAGAGGTACACCAGCACCAAAGAGGTGCT
GGACGCCACCCTGATCCACCAGAGCATCACCGGCCTGTACGAGACACGGATCGACCTGTCTCAGCTGGGA
GGCGACGCCTATCCCTATGACGTGCCCGATTATGCCAGCCTGGGCAGCGGCTCCCCCAAGAAAAAACGCA
AGGTGGAAGATCCTAAGAAAAAGCGGAAAGTGGACGGCATTGGTAGTGGGAGCAACGGCAGCAGCGGGGA
TCCGGCCGCAACAAACTTCTCTCTGCTGAAACAAGCCGGAGATGTCGAAGAGAATCCTGGACCGATGGCC
AAGCCTTTGTCTCAAGAAGAATCCACCCTCATTGAAAGAGCAACGGCTACAATCAACAGCATCCCCATCT
CTGAAGACTACAGCGTCGCCAGCGCAGCTCTCTCTAGCGACGGCCGCATCTTCACTGGTGTCAATGTATA
TCATTTTACTGGGGGACCTTGTGCAGAACTCGTGGTGCTGGGCACTGCTGCTGCTGCGGCAGCTGGCAAC
CTGACTTGTATCGTCGCGATCGGAAATGAGAACAGGGGCATCTTGAGCCCCTGCGGACGGTGCCGACAGG
TGCTTCTCGATCTGCATCCTGGGATCAAAGCCATAGTGAAGGACAGTGATGGACAGCCGACGGCAGTTGG
GATTCGTGAATTGCTGCCCTCTGGTTATGTGTGGGAGGGCTAAGAATTCGATATCAAGCTTATCGGTAAT
CAACCTCTGGATTACAAAATTTGTGAAAGATTGACTGGTATTCTTAACTATGTTGCTCCTTTTACGCTAT
GTGGATACGCTGCTTTAATGCCTTTGTATCATGCTATTGCTTCCCGTATGGCTTTCATTTTCTCCTCCTT
GTATAAATCCTGGTTGCTGTCTCTTTATGAGGAGTTGTGGCCCGTTGTCAGGCAACGTGGCGTGGTGTGC
ACTGTGTTTGCTGACGCAACCCCCACTGGTTGGGGCATTGCCACCACCTGTCAGCTCCTTTCCGGGACTT
TCGCTTTCCCCCTCCCTATTGCCACGGCGGAACTCATCGCCGCCTGCCTTGCCCGCTGCTGGACAGGGGC
TCGGCTGTTGGGCACTGACAATTCCGTGGTGTTGTCGGGGAAATCATCGTCCTTTCCTTGGCTGCTCGCC
TGTGTTGCCACCTGGATTCTGCGCGGGACGTCCTTCTGCTACGTCCCTTCGGCCCTCAATCCAGCGGACC
TTCCTTCCCGCGGCCTGCTGCCGGCTCTGCGGCCTCTTCCGCGTCTTCGCCTTCGCCCTCAGACGAGTCG
GATCTCCCTTTGGGCCGCCTCCCCGCGTCGACTTTAAGACCAATGACTTACAAGGCAGCTGTAGATCTTA
GCCACTTTTTAAAAGAAAAGGGGGGACTGGAAGGGCTAATTCACTCCCAACGAAGACAAGATCTGCTTTT
TGCTTGTACTGGGTCTCTCTGGTTAGACCAGATCTGAGCCTGGGAGCTCTCTGGCTAACTAGGGAACCCA
CTGCTTAAGCCTCAATAAAGCTTGCCTTGAGTGCTTCAAGTAGTGTGTGCCCGTCTGTTGTGTGACTCTG
GTAACTAGAGATCCCTCAGACCCTTTTAGTCAGTGTGGAAAATCTCTAGCAGGGCCCGTTTAAACCCGCT
GATCAGCCTCGACTGTGCCTTCTAGTTGCCAGCCATCTGTTGTTTGCCCCTCCCCCGTGCCTTCCTTGAC
CCTGGAAGGTGCCACTCCCACTGTCCTTTCCTAATAAAATGAGGAAATTGCATCGCATTGTCTGAGTAGG
TGTCATTCTATTCTGGGGGGTGGGGTGGGGCAGGACAGCAAGGGGGAGGATTGGGAAGACAATAGCAGGC
ATGCTGGGGATGCGGTGGGCTCTATGGCTTCTGAGGCGGAAAGAACCAGCTGGGGCTCTAGGGGGTATCC
CC
[124 nt withheld, positions 6793-6916]
C
[91 nt withheld, positions 6918-7008]
A
[49 nt withheld, positions 7010-7058]
CCTTTGACGTTGGAGTCCACGTTCTTT
[37 nt withheld, positions 7086-7122]
ACCCTATCTCGGTCTATTCTTTTGATTTATAAGGGATTTTGCCGATTTCGGCCTATTGGTTAAAAAATGA
GCTGATTTAACAAAAATTTAACGCGAATTAATTCTGTGGAATGTGTGTCAGTTAGGGTGTGGAAAGTCCC
CAGGCTCCCCAGCAGGCAGAAGTATGCAAAGCATGCATCTCAATTAGTCAGCAACCAGGTGTGGAAAGTC
CCCAGGCTCCCCAGCAGGCAGAAGTATGCAAAGCATGCATCTCAATTAGTCAGCAACCATAGTCCCGCCC
CTAACTCCGCCCATCCCGCCCCTAACTCCGCCCAGTTCCGCCCATTCTCCGCCCCATGGCTGACTAATTT
TTTTTATTTATGCAGAGGCCGAGGCCGCCTCTGCCTCTGAGCTATTCCAGAAGTAGTGAGGAGGCTTTTT
TGGAGGCCTAGGCTTTTGCAAAAAGCTCCCGGGAGCTTGTATATCCATTTTCGGATCTGATCAGCACGTG
TTGACAATTAATCATCGGCATAGTATATCGGCATAGTATAATACGACAAGGTGAGGAACTAAACCATGGC
CAAGTTGACCAGTGCCGTTCCGGTGCTCACCGCGCGCGACGTCGCCGGAGCGGTCGAGTTCTGGACCGAC
CGGCTCGGGTTCTCCCGGGACTTCGTGGAGGACGACTTCGCCGGTGTGGTCCGGGACGACGTGACCCTGT
TCATCAGCGCGGTCCAGGACCAGGTGGTGCCGGACAACACCCTGGCCTGGGTGTGGGTGCGCGGCCTGGA
CGAGCTGTACGCCGAGTGGTCGGAGGTCGTGTCCACGAACTTCCGGGACGCCTCCGGGCCGGCCATGACC
GAGATCGGCGAGCAGCCGTGGGGGCGGGAGTTCGCCCTGCGCGACCCGGCCGGCAACTGCGTGCACTTCG
TGGCCGAGGAGCAGGACTGACACGTGCTACGAGATTTCGATTCCACCGCCGCCTTCTATGAAAGGTTGGG
CTTCGGAATCGTTTTCCGGGACGCCGGCTGGATGATCCTCCAGCGCGGGGATCTCATGCTGGAGTTCTTC
GCCCACCCCAACTTGTTTATTGCAGCTTATAATGGTTACAAATAAAGCAATAGCATCACAAATTTCACAA
ATAAAGCATTTTTTTCACTGCATTCTAGTTGTGGTTTGTCCAAACTCATCAATGTATCTTATCATGTCTG
TATACCGTCGACCTCTAGCTAGAGCTTGGCGTAATCATGGTCATAGCTGTTTCCTGTGTGAAATTGTTAT
CCGCTCACAATTCCACACAACATACGAGCCGGAAGCATAAAGTGTAAAGCCTGGGGTGCCTAATGAGTGA
GCTAACTCACATTAATTGCGTTGCGCTCACTGCCCGCTTTCCAGTCGGGAAACCTGTCGTGCCAGCTGCA
TTAATGAATCGGCCAACGCGCGGGGAGAGGCGGTTTGCGTATTGGGCGCTCTTCCGCTTCCTCGCTCACT
GACTCGCTGCGCTCGGTCGTTCGGCTGCGGCGAGCGGTATCAGCTCACTCAAAGGCGGTAATACGGTTAT
CCACAGAATCAGGGGATAACGCAGGAAAGAACATGTGAGCAAAAGGCCAGCAAAAGGCCAGGAACCGTAA
AAAGGCCGCGTTGCTGGCGTTTTTCCATAGGCTCCGCCCCCCTGACGAGCATCACAAAAATCGACGCTCA
AGTCAGAGGTGGCGAAACCCGACAGGACTATAAAGATACCAGGCGTTTCCCCCTGGAAGCTCCCTCGTGC
GCTCTCCTGTTCCGACCCTGCCGCTTACCGGATACCTGTCCGCCTTTCTCCCTTCGGGAAGCGTGGCGCT
TTCTCATAGCTCACGCTGTAGGTATCTCAGTTCGGTGTAGGTCGTTCGCTCCAAGCTGGGCTGTGTGCAC
GAACCCCCCGTTCAGCCCGACCGCTGCGCCTTATCCGGTAACTATCGTCTTGAGTCCAACCCGGTAAGAC
ACGACTTATCGCCACTGGCAGCAGCCACTGGTAACAGGATTAGCAGAGCGAGGTATGTAGGCGGTGCTAC
AGAGTTCTTGAAGTGGTGGCCTAACTACGGCTACACTAGAAGAACAGTATTTGGTATCTGCGCTCTGCTG
AAGCCAGTTACCTTCGGAAAAAGAGTTGGTAGCTCTTGATCCGGCAAACAAACCACCGCTGGTAGCGGTG
GTTTTTTTGTTTGCAAGCAGCAGATTACGCGCAGAAAAAAAGGATCTCAAGAAGATCCTTTGATCTTTTC
TACGGGGTCTGACGCTCAGTGGAACGAAAACTCACGTTAAGGGATTTTGGTCATGAGATTATCAAAAAGG
ATCTTCACCTAGATCCTTTTAAATTAAAAATGAAGTTTTAAATCAATCTAAAGTATATATGAGTAAACTT
GGTCTGACAGTTACCAATGCTTAATCAGTGAGGCACCTATCTCAGCGATCTGTCTATTTCGTTCATCCAT
AGTTGCCTGACTCCCCGTCGTGTAGATAACTACGATACGGGAGGGCTTACCATCTGGCCCCAGTGCTGCA
ATGATACCGCGAGACCCACGCTCACCGGCTCCAGATTTATCAGCAATAAACCAGCCAGCCGGAAGGGCCG
AGCGCAGAAGTGGTCCTGCAACTTTATCCGCCTCCATCCAGTCTATTAATTGTTGCCGGGAAGCTAGAGT
AAGTAGTTCGCCAGTTAATAGTTTGCGCAACGTTGTTGCCATTGCTACAGGCATCGTGGTGTCACGCTCG
TCGTTTGGTATGGCTTCATTCAGCTCCGGTTCCCAACGATCAAGGCGAGTTACATGATCCCCCATGTTGT
GCAAAAAAGCGGTTAGCTCCTTCGGTCCTCCGATCGTTGTCAGAAGTAAGTTGGCCGCAGTGTTATCACT
CATGGTTATGGCAGCACTGCATAATTCTCTTACTGTCATGCCATCCGTAAGATGCTTTTCTGTGACTGGT
GAGTACTCAACCAAGTCATTCTGAGAATAGTGTATGCGGCGACCGAGTTGCTCTTGCCCGGCGTCAATAC
GGGATAATACCGCGCCACATAGCAGAACTTTAAAAGTGCTCATCATTGGAAAACGTTCTTCGGGGCGAAA
ACTCTCAAGGATCTTACCGCTGTTGAGATCCAGTTCGATGTAACCCACTCGTGCACCCAACTGATCTTCA
GCATCTTTTACTTTCACCAGCGTTTCTGGGTGAGCAAAAACAGGAAGGCAAAATGCCGCAAAAAAGGGAA
TAAGGGCGACACGGAAATGTTGAATACTCATACTCTTCCTTTTTCAATATTATTGAAGCATTTATCAGGG
TTATTGTCTCATGAGCGGATACATATTTGAATGTATTTAGAAAAATAAACAAATAGGGGTTCCGCGCACA
TTTCCCCGAAAAGTGCCACCTGACGTCGACGGATCGGGAGATCTCCCGATCCCCTATGGTGCACTCTCAG
TACAATCTGCTCTGATGCCGCATAGTTAAGCCAGTATCTGCTCCCTGCTTGTGTGTTGGAGGTCGCTGAG
TAGTGCGCGAGCAAAATTTAAGCTACAACAAGGCAAGGCTTGACCGACAATTGCATGAAGAATCTGCTTA
GGGTTAGGCGTTTTGCGCTGCTTCGCGATGTACGGGCCAGATATACGCGTTGACATTGATTATTGACTAG
TTATTAATAGTAATCAATTACGGGGTCATTAGTTCATAGCCCATATATGGAGTTCCGCGTTACATAACTT
ACGGTAAATGGCCCGCCTGGCTGACCGCCCAACGACCCCCGCCCATTGACGTCAATAATGACGTATGTTC
CCATAGTAACGCCAATAGGGACTTTCCATTGACGTCAATGGGTGGAGTATTTACGGTAAACTGCCCACTT
GGCAGTACATCAAGTGTATCATATGCCAAGTACGCCCCCTATTGACGTCAATGACGGTAAATGGCCCGCC
TGGCATTATGCCCAGTACATGACCTTATGGGACTTTCCTACTTGGCAGTACATCTACGTATTAGTCATCG
CTATTACCATGGTGATGCGGTTTTGGCAGTACATCAATGGGCGTGGATAGCGGTTTGACTCACGGGGATT
TCCAAGTCTCCACCCCATTGACGTCAATGGGAGTTTGTTTTGGCACCAAAATCAACGGGACTTTCCAAAA
TGTCGTAACAACTCCGCCCCATTGACGCAAATGGGCGGTAGGCGTGTACGGTGGGAGGTCTATATAAGCA
GCGCGTTTTGCCTGTACTGGGTCTCTCTGGTTAGACCAGATCTGAGCCTGGGAGCTCTCTGGCTAACTAG
GGAACCCACTGCTTAAGCCTCAATAAAGCTTGCCTTGAGTGCTTCAAGTAGTGTGTGCCCGTCTGTTGTG
TGACTCTGGTAACTAGAGATCCCTCAGACCCTTTTAGTCAGTGTGGAAAATCTCTAGCAGTGGCGCCCGA
ACAGGGACTTGAAAGCGAAAGGGAAACCAGAGGAGCTCTCTCGACGCAGGACTCGGCTTGCTGAAGCGCG
CACGGCAAGAGGCGAGGGGCGGCGACTGGTGAGTACGCCAAAAATTTTGACTAGCGGAGGCTAGAAGGAG
AGAGATGGGTGCGAGAGCGTCAGTATTAAGCGGGGGAGAATTAGATCGCGATGGGAAAAAATTCGGTTAA
GGCCAGGGGGAAAGAAAAAATATAAATTAAAACATATAGTATGGGCAAGCAGGGAGCTAGAACGATTCGC
AGTTAATCCTGGCCTGTTAGAAACATCAGAAGGCTGTAGACAAATACTGGGACAGCTACAACCATCCCTT
CAGACAGGATCAGAAGAACTTAGATCATTATATAATACAGTAGCAACCCTCTATTGTGTGCATCAAAGGA
TAGAGATAAAAGACACCAAGGAAGCTTTAGACAAGATAGAGGAAGAGCAAAACAAAAGTAAGACCACCGC
ACAGCAAGCGGCCGCTGATCTTCAGACCTGGAGGAGGAGATATGAGGGACAATTGGAGAAGTGAATTATA
TAAATATAAAGTAGTAAAAATTGAACCATTAGGAGTAGCACCCACCAAGGCAAAGAGAAGAGTGGTGCAG
AGAGAAAAAAGAGCAGTGGGAATAGGAGCTTTGTTCCTTGGGTTCTTGGGAGCAGCAGGAAGCACTATGG
GCGCAGCGTCAATGACGCTGACGGTACAGGCCAGACAATTATTGTCTGGTATAGTGCAGCAGCAGAACAA
TTTGCTGAGGGCTATTGAGGCGCAACAGCATCTGTTGCAACTCACAGTCTGGGGCATCAAGCAGCTCCAG
GCAAGAATCCTGGCTGTGGAAAGATACCTAAAGGATCAACAGCTCCTGGGGATTTGGGGTTGCTCTGGAA
AACTCATTTGCACCACTGCTGTGCCTTGGAATGCTAGTTGGAGTAATAAATCTCTGGAACAGATTTGGAA
TCACACGACCTGGATGGAGTGGGACAGAGAAATTAACAATTACACAAGCTTAATACACTCCTTAATTGAA
GAATCGCAAAACCAGCAAGAAAAGAATGAACAAGAATTATTGGAATTAGATAAATGGGCAAGTTTGTGGA
ATTGGTTTAACATAACAAATTGGCTGTGGTATATAAAATTATTCATAATGATAGTAGGAGGCTTGGTAGG
TTTAAGAATAGTTTTTGCTGTACTTTCTATAGTGAATAGAGTTAGGCAGGGATATTCACCATTATCGTTT
CAGACCCACCTCCCAACCCCGAGGGGACCCGACAGGCCCGAAGGAATAGAAGAAGAAGGTGGAGAGAGAG
ACAGAGACAGATCCATTCGATTAGTGAACGGATCGGCACTGCGTGCGCCAATTCTGCAGACAAATGGCAG
TATTCATCCACAATTTTAAAAGAAAAGGGGGGATTGGGGGGTACAGTGCAGGGGAAAGAATAGTAGACAT
AATAGCAACAGACATACAAACTAAAGAATTACAAAAACAAATTACAAAAATTCAAAATTTTCGGGTTTAT
TACAGGGACAGCAGAGATCCAGTTTGGTTAATTAAGGTACCGAGGGCCTATTTCCCATGATTCCTTCATA
TTTGCATATACGATACAAGGCTGTTAGAGAGATAATTAGAATTAATTTGACTGTAAACACAAAGATATTA
GTACAAAATACGTGACGTAGAAAGTAATAATTTCTTGGGTAGTTTGCAGTTTTAAAATTATGTTTTAAAA
TGGACTATCATATGCTTACCGTAACTTGAAAGTATTTCGATTTCTTGGCTTTATATATCTTGTGGAAAGG
ACGAAACACCGATGCCACAGACAAGTTACTC
