Features (pLannotate 1.2.2; 34 found; start..end, strand, type, name):
      1..76      +  misc_RNA       gRNA scaffold: guide RNA scaffold for the Streptococcus pyogenes CRISPR/Cas9 system
    107..617     +  promoter       hPGK promoter: human phosphoglycerate kinase 1 promoter
    666..851     +  CDS            KRAB: Krüppel-associated box (KRAB) transcriptional repression domain from the human zinc finger protein ZNF10 (Margolin et al., 1994)
    873..4976    +  CDS            Cas9: Cas9 (Csn1) endonuclease from the Streptococcus pyogenes Type II CRISPR/Cas system generates RNA-guided double strand breaks in DNA
   5175..5573    +  CDS            BSD: blasticidin S deaminase; Aspergillus terreus BSD; confers resistance to blasticidin
   5574..5595    +  misc_feature   MCS (fragment): pBluescript multiple cloning site
   5598..6186    +  misc_feature   WPRE: woodchuck hepatitis virus posttranscriptional regulatory element
   6237..6256    +  misc_feature   cPPT/CTS (fragment): central polypurine tract and central termination sequence of HIV-1
   6258..6491    +  LTR            3' LTR (ΔU3): self-inactivating 3' long terminal repeat (LTR) from HIV-1
   6523..6747    +  polyA_signal   bGH poly(A) signal: bovine growth hormone polyadenylation signal
   6751..6772    +  promoter       SV40 promoter (fragment): SV40 enhancer and early promoter
   6793..7221    +  rep_origin     f1 ori (sequence partly withheld): f1 bacteriophage origin of replication; arrow indicates direction of (+) strand synthesis
   7235..7564    +  promoter       SV40 promoter: SV40 enhancer and early promoter
   7612..7659    +  promoter       EM7 promoter: synthetic bacterial promoter&nbsp
   7678..8052    +  CDS            BleoR: antibiotic-binding protein; Sh ble from Streptoalloteichus hindustanus; confers resistance to bleomycin, phleomycin, and Zeocin™
   8062..8187    +  CDS            ble (fragment): BLE_KLEPN - Experimental evidence at protein level: Swiss-Prot protein existence level 1. Binding protein with a strong affinity to the bleomycin family of antibiotics. Binds to CL990; an antimitotic-antibiotic compound. From Klebsiella pneumoniae.
   8182..8303    +  polyA_signal   SV40 poly(A) signal: SV40 polyadenylation signal
   8374..8396    -  protein_bind   lac operator (fragment): The lac repressor binds to the lac operator to inhibit transcription in E. coli. This inhibition can be relieved by adding lactose or isopropyl-β-D-thiogalactopyranoside (IPTG). lac repressor encoded by lacI
   8400..8430    -  promoter       lac promoter: promoter for the E. coli lac operon
   8445..8466    -  protein_bind   CAP binding site: CAP binding activates transcription in the presence of cAMP. E. coli catabolite activator protein
   8479..8571    -  CDS            lacI (fragment): lac repressor; lacI; The lac repressor binds to the lac operator to inhibit transcription in E. coli. This inhibition can be relieved by adding lactose or isopropyl-β-D-thiogalactopyranoside (IPTG).
   8754..9342    -  rep_origin     ori: high-copy-number ColE1/pMB1/pBR322/pUC origin of replication
   9513..10373   -  CDS            AmpR: β-lactamase; bla; confers resistance to ampicillin, carbenicillin, and related antibiotics
  10374..10478   -  promoter       AmpR promoter: bla
  10537..10589   -  misc_feature   bom (fragment): basis of mobility region from pBR322
  10744..11123   +  enhancer       CMV enhancer: human cytomegalovirus immediate early enhancer
  11124..11323   +  promoter       CMV promoter: human cytomegalovirus (CMV) immediate early promoter
  11341..11521   +  LTR            5' LTR (truncated): truncated 5' long terminal repeat (LTR) from HIV-1
  11568..11693   +  misc_feature   HIV-1 Ψ: packaging signal of human immunodeficiency virus type 1
  11677..12040   +  CDS            HIV-1 gag (fragment): gag protein from human immunodeficiency virus 1; gag
  12186..12419   +  misc_feature   RRE: The Rev response element (RRE) of HIV-1 allows for Rev-dependent mRNA export from the nucleus to the cytoplasm.
  12796..12896   +  CDS            Rev (fragment): human immunodeficiency virus 1 (HIV-1) Rev protein; rev; enhances nuclear export of unspliced and incompletely spliced viral mRNAs
  12946..13063   +  misc_feature   cPPT/CTS: central polypurine tract and central termination sequence of HIV-1
  13114..13354   +  promoter       U6 promoter: RNA polymerase III promoter for human U6 snRNA
>Addgene plasmid #125444 | Lenti-(BB)-hPGK-KRAB-dCas9-P2A-BlastR rs7732130-guide1 | addgene full sequence | sequence record 251309 | Addgene NGS Result
GTTTTAGAGCTAGAAATAGCAAGTTAAAATAAGGCTAGTCCGTTATCAACTTGAAAAAGTGGCACCGAGT
CGGTGCTTTTTTGAATTCGCTAGCTAGGTCTTGAAAGGGGTTGGGGTTGCGCCTTTTCCAAGGCAGCCCT
GGGTTTGCGCAGGGACGCGGCTGCTCTGGGCGTGGTTCCGGGAAACGCAGCGGCGCCGACCCTGGGTCTC
GCACATTCTTCACGTCCGTTCGCAGCGTCACCCGGATCTTCGCCGCTACCCTTGTGGGCCCCCCGGCGAC
GCTTCCTGCTCCGCCCCTAAGTCGGGAAGGTTCCTTGCGGTTCGCGGCGTGCCGGACGTGACAAACGGAA
GCCGCACGTCTCACTAGTACCCTCGCAGACGGACAGCGCCAGGGAGCAATGGCAGCGCGCCGACCGCGAT
GGGCTGTGGCCAATAGCGGCTGCTCAGCAGGGCGCGCCGAGAGCAGCGGCCGGGAAGGGGCGGTGCGGGA
GGCGGGGTGTGGGGCGGTAGTGTGGGCCCTGTTCCTGCCCGCGCGGTGTTCCGCATTCTGCAAGCCTCCG
GAGCGCACGTCGGCAGTCGGCTCCCTCGTTGACCGAATCACCGACCTCTCTCCCCAGGACCGGTGATCCG
CCACCATGGATGCTAAGTCACTAACTGCCTGGTCCCGGACACTGGTGACCTTCAAGGATGTATTTGTGGA
CTTCACCAGGGAGGAGTGGAAGCTGCTGGACACTGCTCAGCAGATCGTGTACAGAAATGTGATGCTGGAG
AACTATAAGAACCTGGTTTCCTTGGGTTATCAGCTTACTAAGCCAGATGTGATCCTCCGGTTGGAGAAGG
GAGAAGAGCCCGGCGGTTCCGGCGGAGGGTCGATGGACAAGAAGTACAGCATCGGCCTGGCCATCGGCAC
CAACTCTGTCGGCTGGGCCGTGATCACCGACGAGTACAAGGTGCCCAGCAAGAAATTCAAGGTGCTGGGC
AACACCGACCGGCACAGCATCAAGAAGAACCTGATCGGCGCCCTGCTGTTCGACAGCGGAGAAACAGCCG
AGGCCACCCGGCTGAAGAGAACCGCCAGAAGAAGATACACCAGACGGAAGAACCGGATCTGCTATCTGCA
AGAGATCTTCAGCAACGAGATGGCCAAGGTGGACGACAGCTTCTTCCACAGACTGGAAGAGTCCTTCCTG
GTGGAAGAGGATAAGAAGCACGAGCGGCACCCCATCTTCGGCAACATCGTGGACGAGGTGGCCTACCACG
AGAAGTACCCCACCATCTACCACCTGAGAAAGAAACTGGTGGACAGCACCGACAAGGCCGACCTGCGGCT
GATCTATCTGGCCCTGGCCCACATGATCAAGTTCCGGGGCCACTTCCTGATCGAGGGCGACCTGAACCCC
GACAACAGCGACGTGGACAAGCTGTTCATCCAGCTGGTGCAGACCTACAACCAGCTGTTCGAGGAAAACC
CCATCAACGCCAGCGGCGTGGACGCCAAGGCCATCCTGTCTGCCAGACTGAGCAAGAGCAGACGGCTGGA
AAATCTGATCGCCCAGCTGCCCGGCGAGAAGAAGAATGGCCTGTTCGGCAACCTGATTGCCCTGAGCCTG
GGCCTGACCCCCAACTTCAAGAGCAACTTCGACCTGGCCGAGGATGCCAAACTGCAGCTGAGCAAGGACA
CCTACGACGACGACCTGGACAACCTGCTGGCCCAGATCGGCGACCAGTACGCCGACCTGTTTCTGGCCGC
CAAGAACCTGTCCGACGCCATCCTGCTGAGCGACATCCTGAGAGTGAACACCGAGATCACCAAGGCCCCC
CTGAGCGCCTCTATGATCAAGAGATACGACGAGCACCACCAGGACCTGACCCTGCTGAAAGCTCTCGTGC
GGCAGCAGCTGCCTGAGAAGTACAAAGAGATTTTCTTCGACCAGAGCAAGAACGGCTACGCCGGCTACAT
CGATGGCGGAGCCAGCCAGGAAGAGTTCTACAAGTTCATCAAGCCCATCCTGGAAAAGATGGACGGCACC
GAGGAACTGCTCGTGAAGCTGAACAGAGAGGACCTGCTGCGGAAGCAGCGGACCTTCGACAACGGCAGCA
TCCCCCACCAGATCCACCTGGGAGAGCTGCACGCCATTCTGCGGCGGCAGGAAGATTTTTACCCATTCCT
GAAGGACAACCGGGAAAAGATCGAGAAGATCCTGACCTTCCGCATCCCCTACTACGTGGGCCCTCTGGCC
AGGGGAAACAGCAGATTCGCCTGGATGACCAGAAAGAGCGAGGAAACCATCACCCCCTGGAACTTCGAGG
AAGTGGTGGACAAGGGCGCCAGCGCCCAGAGCTTCATCGAGCGGATGACCAACTTCGATAAGAACCTGCC
CAACGAGAAGGTGCTGCCCAAGCACAGCCTGCTGTACGAGTACTTCACCGTGTACAACGAGCTGACCAAA
GTGAAATACGTGACCGAGGGAATGAGAAAGCCCGCCTTCCTGAGCGGCGAGCAGAAAAAAGCCATCGTGG
ACCTGCTGTTCAAGACCAACCGGAAAGTGACCGTGAAGCAGCTGAAAGAGGACTACTTCAAGAAAATCGA
GTGCTTCGACTCCGTGGAAATCTCCGGCGTGGAAGATCGGTTCAACGCCTCCCTGGGCACATACCACGAT
CTGCTGAAAATTATCAAGGACAAGGACTTCCTGGACAATGAGGAAAACGAGGACATTCTGGAAGATATCG
TGCTGACCCTGACACTGTTTGAGGACAGAGAGATGATCGAGGAACGGCTGAAAACCTATGCCCACCTGTT
CGACGACAAAGTGATGAAGCAGCTGAAGCGGCGGAGATACACCGGCTGGGGCAGGCTGAGCCGGAAGCTG
ATCAACGGCATCCGGGACAAGCAGTCCGGCAAGACAATCCTGGATTTCCTGAAGTCCGACGGCTTCGCCA
ACAGAAACTTCATGCAGCTGATCCACGACGACAGCCTGACCTTTAAAGAGGACATCCAGAAAGCCCAGGT
GTCCGGCCAGGGCGATAGCCTGCACGAGCACATTGCCAATCTGGCCGGCAGCCCCGCCATTAAGAAGGGC
ATCCTGCAGACAGTGAAGGTGGTGGACGAGCTCGTGAAAGTGATGGGCCGGCACAAGCCCGAGAACATCG
TGATCGAAATGGCCAGAGAGAACCAGACCACCCAGAAGGGACAGAAGAACAGCCGCGAGAGAATGAAGCG
GATCGAAGAGGGCATCAAAGAGCTGGGCAGCCAGATCCTGAAAGAACACCCCGTGGAAAACACCCAGCTG
CAGAACGAGAAGCTGTACCTGTACTACCTGCAGAATGGGCGGGATATGTACGTGGACCAGGAACTGGACA
TCAACCGGCTGTCCGACTACGATGTGGACGCTATCGTGCCTCAGAGCTTTCTGAAGGACGACTCCATCGA
TAACAAAGTGCTGACTCGGAGCGACAAGAACCGGGGCAAGAGCGACAACGTGCCCTCCGAAGAGGTCGTG
AAGAAGATGAAGAACTACTGGCGCCAGCTGCTGAATGCCAAGCTGATTACCCAGAGGAAGTTCGACAATC
TGACCAAGGCCGAGAGAGGCGGCCTGAGCGAACTGGATAAGGCCGGCTTCATCAAGAGACAGCTGGTGGA
AACCCGGCAGATCACAAAGCACGTGGCACAGATCCTGGACTCCCGGATGAACACTAAGTACGACGAGAAC
GACAAACTGATCCGGGAAGTGAAAGTGATCACCCTGAAGTCCAAGCTGGTGTCCGATTTCCGGAAGGATT
TCCAGTTTTACAAAGTGCGCGAGATCAACAACTACCACCACGCCCACGACGCCTACCTGAACGCCGTCGT
GGGAACCGCCCTGATCAAAAAGTACCCTAAGCTGGAAAGCGAGTTCGTGTACGGCGACTACAAGGTGTAC
GACGTGCGGAAGATGATCGCCAAGAGCGAGCAGGAAATCGGCAAGGCTACCGCCAAGTACTTCTTCTACA
GCAACATCATGAACTTTTTCAAGACCGAGATTACCCTGGCCAACGGCGAGATCCGGAAGCGGCCTCTGAT
CGAGACAAACGGCGAAACAGGCGAGATCGTGTGGGATAAGGGCCGGGACTTTGCCACCGTGCGGAAAGTG
CTGTCTATGCCCCAAGTGAATATCGTGAAAAAGACCGAGGTGCAGACAGGCGGCTTCAGCAAAGAGTCTA
TCCTGCCCAAGAGGAACAGCGACAAGCTGATCGCCAGAAAGAAGGACTGGGACCCTAAGAAGTACGGCGG
CTTCGACAGCCCCACCGTGGCCTATTCTGTGCTGGTGGTGGCCAAAGTGGAAAAGGGCAAGTCCAAGAAA
CTGAAGAGTGTGAAAGAGCTGCTGGGGATCACCATCATGGAAAGAAGCAGCTTCGAGAAGAATCCCATCG
ACTTTCTGGAAGCCAAGGGCTACAAAGAAGTGAAAAAGGACCTGATCATCAAGCTGCCTAAGTACTCCCT
GTTCGAGCTGGAAAACGGCCGGAAGAGAATGCTGGCCTCTGCCGGCGAACTGCAGAAGGGAAACGAACTG
GCCCTGCCCTCCAAATATGTGAACTTCCTGTACCTGGCCAGCCACTATGAGAAGCTGAAGGGCTCCCCCG
AGGATAATGAGCAGAAACAGCTGTTTGTGGAACAGCACAAACACTACCTGGACGAGATCATCGAGCAGAT
CAGCGAGTTCTCCAAGAGAGTGATCCTGGCCGACGCTAATCTGGACAAGGTGCTGAGCGCCTACAACAAG
CACAGAGACAAGCCTATCAGAGAGCAGGCCGAGAATATCATCCACCTGTTTACCCTGACCAGTCTGGGAG
CCCCTGCCGCCTTCAAGTACTTTGACACCACCATCGACCGGAAGAGGTACACCAGCACCAAAGAGGTGCT
GGACGCCACCCTGATCCACCAGAGCATCACCGGCCTGTACGAGACACGGATCGACCTGTCTCAGCTGGGA
GGCGACGCCTATCCCTATGACGTGCCCGATTATGCCAGCCTGGGCAGCGGCTCCCCCAAGAAAAAACGCA
AGGTGGAAGATCCTAAGAAAAAGCGGAAAGTGGACGGCATTGGTAGTGGGAGCAACGGCAGCAGCGGGGA
TCCGGCCGCAACAAACTTCTCTCTGCTGAAACAAGCCGGAGATGTCGAAGAGAATCCTGGACCGATGGCC
AAGCCTTTGTCTCAAGAAGAATCCACCCTCATTGAAAGAGCAACGGCTACAATCAACAGCATCCCCATCT
CTGAAGACTACAGCGTCGCCAGCGCAGCTCTCTCTAGCGACGGCCGCATCTTCACTGGTGTCAATGTATA
TCATTTTACTGGGGGACCTTGTGCAGAACTCGTGGTGCTGGGCACTGCTGCTGCTGCGGCAGCTGGCAAC
CTGACTTGTATCGTCGCGATCGGAAATGAGAACAGGGGCATCTTGAGCCCCTGCGGACGGTGCCGACAGG
TGCTTCTCGATCTGCATCCTGGGATCAAAGCCATAGTGAAGGACAGTGATGGACAGCCGACGGCAGTTGG
GATTCGTGAATTGCTGCCCTCTGGTTATGTGTGGGAGGGCTAAGAATTCGATATCAAGCTTATCGGTAAT
CAACCTCTGGATTACAAAATTTGTGAAAGATTGACTGGTATTCTTAACTATGTTGCTCCTTTTACGCTAT
GTGGATACGCTGCTTTAATGCCTTTGTATCATGCTATTGCTTCCCGTATGGCTTTCATTTTCTCCTCCTT
GTATAAATCCTGGTTGCTGTCTCTTTATGAGGAGTTGTGGCCCGTTGTCAGGCAACGTGGCGTGGTGTGC
ACTGTGTTTGCTGACGCAACCCCCACTGGTTGGGGCATTGCCACCACCTGTCAGCTCCTTTCCGGGACTT
TCGCTTTCCCCCTCCCTATTGCCACGGCGGAACTCATCGCCGCCTGCCTTGCCCGCTGCTGGACAGGGGC
TCGGCTGTTGGGCACTGACAATTCCGTGGTGTTGTCGGGGAAATCATCGTCCTTTCCTTGGCTGCTCGCC
TGTGTTGCCACCTGGATTCTGCGCGGGACGTCCTTCTGCTACGTCCCTTCGGCCCTCAATCCAGCGGACC
TTCCTTCCCGCGGCCTGCTGCCGGCTCTGCGGCCTCTTCCGCGTCTTCGCCTTCGCCCTCAGACGAGTCG
GATCTCCCTTTGGGCCGCCTCCCCGCGTCGACTTTAAGACCAATGACTTACAAGGCAGCTGTAGATCTTA
GCCACTTTTTAAAAGAAAAGGGGGGACTGGAAGGGCTAATTCACTCCCAACGAAGACAAGATCTGCTTTT
TGCTTGTACTGGGTCTCTCTGGTTAGACCAGATCTGAGCCTGGGAGCTCTCTGGCTAACTAGGGAACCCA
CTGCTTAAGCCTCAATAAAGCTTGCCTTGAGTGCTTCAAGTAGTGTGTGCCCGTCTGTTGTGTGACTCTG
GTAACTAGAGATCCCTCAGACCCTTTTAGTCAGTGTGGAAAATCTCTAGCAGGGCCCGTTTAAACCCGCT
GATCAGCCTCGACTGTGCCTTCTAGTTGCCAGCCATCTGTTGTTTGCCCCTCCCCCGTGCCTTCCTTGAC
CCTGGAAGGTGCCACTCCCACTGTCCTTTCCTAATAAAATGAGGAAATTGCATCGCATTGTCTGAGTAGG
TGTCATTCTATTCTGGGGGGTGGGGTGGGGCAGGACAGCAAGGGGGAGGATTGGGAAGACAATAGCAGGC
ATGCTGGGGATGCGGTGGGCTCTATGGCTTCTGAGGCGGAAAGAACCAGCTGGGGCTCTAGGGGGTATCC
CC
[124 nt withheld, positions 6793-6916]
C
[91 nt withheld, positions 6918-7008]
A
[49 nt withheld, positions 7010-7058]
CCTTTGACGTTGGAGTCCACGTTCTTT
[37 nt withheld, positions 7086-7122]
ACCCTATCTCGGTCTATTCTTTTGATTTATAAGGGATTTTGCCGATTTCGGCCTATTGGTTAAAAAATGA
GCTGATTTAACAAAAATTTAACGCGAATTAATTCTGTGGAATGTGTGTCAGTTAGGGTGTGGAAAGTCCC
CAGGCTCCCCAGCAGGCAGAAGTATGCAAAGCATGCATCTCAATTAGTCAGCAACCAGGTGTGGAAAGTC
CCCAGGCTCCCCAGCAGGCAGAAGTATGCAAAGCATGCATCTCAATTAGTCAGCAACCATAGTCCCGCCC
CTAACTCCGCCCATCCCGCCCCTAACTCCGCCCAGTTCCGCCCATTCTCCGCCCCATGGCTGACTAATTT
TTTTTATTTATGCAGAGGCCGAGGCCGCCTCTGCCTCTGAGCTATTCCAGAAGTAGTGAGGAGGCTTTTT
TGGAGGCCTAGGCTTTTGCAAAAAGCTCCCGGGAGCTTGTATATCCATTTTCGGATCTGATCAGCACGTG
TTGACAATTAATCATCGGCATAGTATATCGGCATAGTATAATACGACAAGGTGAGGAACTAAACCATGGC
CAAGTTGACCAGTGCCGTTCCGGTGCTCACCGCGCGCGACGTCGCCGGAGCGGTCGAGTTCTGGACCGAC
CGGCTCGGGTTCTCCCGGGACTTCGTGGAGGACGACTTCGCCGGTGTGGTCCGGGACGACGTGACCCTGT
TCATCAGCGCGGTCCAGGACCAGGTGGTGCCGGACAACACCCTGGCCTGGGTGTGGGTGCGCGGCCTGGA
CGAGCTGTACGCCGAGTGGTCGGAGGTCGTGTCCACGAACTTCCGGGACGCCTCCGGGCCGGCCATGACC
GAGATCGGCGAGCAGCCGTGGGGGCGGGAGTTCGCCCTGCGCGACCCGGCCGGCAACTGCGTGCACTTCG
TGGCCGAGGAGCAGGACTGACACGTGCTACGAGATTTCGATTCCACCGCCGCCTTCTATGAAAGGTTGGG
CTTCGGAATCGTTTTCCGGGACGCCGGCTGGATGATCCTCCAGCGCGGGGATCTCATGCTGGAGTTCTTC
GCCCACCCCAACTTGTTTATTGCAGCTTATAATGGTTACAAATAAAGCAATAGCATCACAAATTTCACAA
ATAAAGCATTTTTTTCACTGCATTCTAGTTGTGGTTTGTCCAAACTCATCAATGTATCTTATCATGTCTG
TATACCGTCGACCTCTAGCTAGAGCTTGGCGTAATCATGGTCATAGCTGTTTCCTGTGTGAAATTGTTAT
CCGCTCACAATTCCACACAACATACGAGCCGGAAGCATAAAGTGTAAAGCCTGGGGTGCCTAATGAGTGA
GCTAACTCACATTAATTGCGTTGCGCTCACTGCCCGCTTTCCAGTCGGGAAACCTGTCGTGCCAGCTGCA
TTAATGAATCGGCCAACGCGCGGGGAGAGGCGGTTTGCGTATTGGGCGCTCTTCCGCTTCCTCGCTCACT
GACTCGCTGCGCTCGGTCGTTCGGCTGCGGCGAGCGGTATCAGCTCACTCAAAGGCGGTAATACGGTTAT
CCACAGAATCAGGGGATAACGCAGGAAAGAACATGTGAGCAAAAGGCCAGCAAAAGGCCAGGAACCGTAA
AAAGGCCGCGTTGCTGGCGTTTTTCCATAGGCTCCGCCCCCCTGACGAGCATCACAAAAATCGACGCTCA
AGTCAGAGGTGGCGAAACCCGACAGGACTATAAAGATACCAGGCGTTTCCCCCTGGAAGCTCCCTCGTGC
GCTCTCCTGTTCCGACCCTGCCGCTTACCGGATACCTGTCCGCCTTTCTCCCTTCGGGAAGCGTGGCGCT
TTCTCATAGCTCACGCTGTAGGTATCTCAGTTCGGTGTAGGTCGTTCGCTCCAAGCTGGGCTGTGTGCAC
GAACCCCCCGTTCAGCCCGACCGCTGCGCCTTATCCGGTAACTATCGTCTTGAGTCCAACCCGGTAAGAC
ACGACTTATCGCCACTGGCAGCAGCCACTGGTAACAGGATTAGCAGAGCGAGGTATGTAGGCGGTGCTAC
AGAGTTCTTGAAGTGGTGGCCTAACTACGGCTACACTAGAAGAACAGTATTTGGTATCTGCGCTCTGCTG
AAGCCAGTTACCTTCGGAAAAAGAGTTGGTAGCTCTTGATCCGGCAAACAAACCACCGCTGGTAGCGGTG
GTTTTTTTGTTTGCAAGCAGCAGATTACGCGCAGAAAAAAAGGATCTCAAGAAGATCCTTTGATCTTTTC
TACGGGGTCTGACGCTCAGTGGAACGAAAACTCACGTTAAGGGATTTTGGTCATGAGATTATCAAAAAGG
ATCTTCACCTAGATCCTTTTAAATTAAAAATGAAGTTTTAAATCAATCTAAAGTATATATGAGTAAACTT
GGTCTGACAGTTACCAATGCTTAATCAGTGAGGCACCTATCTCAGCGATCTGTCTATTTCGTTCATCCAT
AGTTGCCTGACTCCCCGTCGTGTAGATAACTACGATACGGGAGGGCTTACCATCTGGCCCCAGTGCTGCA
ATGATACCGCGAGACCCACGCTCACCGGCTCCAGATTTATCAGCAATAAACCAGCCAGCCGGAAGGGCCG
AGCGCAGAAGTGGTCCTGCAACTTTATCCGCCTCCATCCAGTCTATTAATTGTTGCCGGGAAGCTAGAGT
AAGTAGTTCGCCAGTTAATAGTTTGCGCAACGTTGTTGCCATTGCTACAGGCATCGTGGTGTCACGCTCG
TCGTTTGGTATGGCTTCATTCAGCTCCGGTTCCCAACGATCAAGGCGAGTTACATGATCCCCCATGTTGT
GCAAAAAAGCGGTTAGCTCCTTCGGTCCTCCGATCGTTGTCAGAAGTAAGTTGGCCGCAGTGTTATCACT
CATGGTTATGGCAGCACTGCATAATTCTCTTACTGTCATGCCATCCGTAAGATGCTTTTCTGTGACTGGT
GAGTACTCAACCAAGTCATTCTGAGAATAGTGTATGCGGCGACCGAGTTGCTCTTGCCCGGCGTCAATAC
GGGATAATACCGCGCCACATAGCAGAACTTTAAAAGTGCTCATCATTGGAAAACGTTCTTCGGGGCGAAA
ACTCTCAAGGATCTTACCGCTGTTGAGATCCAGTTCGATGTAACCCACTCGTGCACCCAACTGATCTTCA
GCATCTTTTACTTTCACCAGCGTTTCTGGGTGAGCAAAAACAGGAAGGCAAAATGCCGCAAAAAAGGGAA
TAAGGGCGACACGGAAATGTTGAATACTCATACTCTTCCTTTTTCAATATTATTGAAGCATTTATCAGGG
TTATTGTCTCATGAGCGGATACATATTTGAATGTATTTAGAAAAATAAACAAATAGGGGTTCCGCGCACA
TTTCCCCGAAAAGTGCCACCTGACGTCGACGGATCGGGAGATCTCCCGATCCCCTATGGTGCACTCTCAG
TACAATCTGCTCTGATGCCGCATAGTTAAGCCAGTATCTGCTCCCTGCTTGTGTGTTGGAGGTCGCTGAG
TAGTGCGCGAGCAAAATTTAAGCTACAACAAGGCAAGGCTTGACCGACAATTGCATGAAGAATCTGCTTA
GGGTTAGGCGTTTTGCGCTGCTTCGCGATGTACGGGCCAGATATACGCGTTGACATTGATTATTGACTAG
TTATTAATAGTAATCAATTACGGGGTCATTAGTTCATAGCCCATATATGGAGTTCCGCGTTACATAACTT
ACGGTAAATGGCCCGCCTGGCTGACCGCCCAACGACCCCCGCCCATTGACGTCAATAATGACGTATGTTC
CCATAGTAACGCCAATAGGGACTTTCCATTGACGTCAATGGGTGGAGTATTTACGGTAAACTGCCCACTT
GGCAGTACATCAAGTGTATCATATGCCAAGTACGCCCCCTATTGACGTCAATGACGGTAAATGGCCCGCC
TGGCATTATGCCCAGTACATGACCTTATGGGACTTTCCTACTTGGCAGTACATCTACGTATTAGTCATCG
CTATTACCATGGTGATGCGGTTTTGGCAGTACATCAATGGGCGTGGATAGCGGTTTGACTCACGGGGATT
TCCAAGTCTCCACCCCATTGACGTCAATGGGAGTTTGTTTTGGCACCAAAATCAACGGGACTTTCCAAAA
TGTCGTAACAACTCCGCCCCATTGACGCAAATGGGCGGTAGGCGTGTACGGTGGGAGGTCTATATAAGCA
GCGCGTTTTGCCTGTACTGGGTCTCTCTGGTTAGACCAGATCTGAGCCTGGGAGCTCTCTGGCTAACTAG
GGAACCCACTGCTTAAGCCTCAATAAAGCTTGCCTTGAGTGCTTCAAGTAGTGTGTGCCCGTCTGTTGTG
TGACTCTGGTAACTAGAGATCCCTCAGACCCTTTTAGTCAGTGTGGAAAATCTCTAGCAGTGGCGCCCGA
ACAGGGACTTGAAAGCGAAAGGGAAACCAGAGGAGCTCTCTCGACGCAGGACTCGGCTTGCTGAAGCGCG
CACGGCAAGAGGCGAGGGGCGGCGACTGGTGAGTACGCCAAAAATTTTGACTAGCGGAGGCTAGAAGGAG
AGAGATGGGTGCGAGAGCGTCAGTATTAAGCGGGGGAGAATTAGATCGCGATGGGAAAAAATTCGGTTAA
GGCCAGGGGGAAAGAAAAAATATAAATTAAAACATATAGTATGGGCAAGCAGGGAGCTAGAACGATTCGC
AGTTAATCCTGGCCTGTTAGAAACATCAGAAGGCTGTAGACAAATACTGGGACAGCTACAACCATCCCTT
CAGACAGGATCAGAAGAACTTAGATCATTATATAATACAGTAGCAACCCTCTATTGTGTGCATCAAAGGA
TAGAGATAAAAGACACCAAGGAAGCTTTAGACAAGATAGAGGAAGAGCAAAACAAAAGTAAGACCACCGC
ACAGCAAGCGGCCGCTGATCTTCAGACCTGGAGGAGGAGATATGAGGGACAATTGGAGAAGTGAATTATA
TAAATATAAAGTAGTAAAAATTGAACCATTAGGAGTAGCACCCACCAAGGCAAAGAGAAGAGTGGTGCAG
AGAGAAAAAAGAGCAGTGGGAATAGGAGCTTTGTTCCTTGGGTTCTTGGGAGCAGCAGGAAGCACTATGG
GCGCAGCGTCAATGACGCTGACGGTACAGGCCAGACAATTATTGTCTGGTATAGTGCAGCAGCAGAACAA
TTTGCTGAGGGCTATTGAGGCGCAACAGCATCTGTTGCAACTCACAGTCTGGGGCATCAAGCAGCTCCAG
GCAAGAATCCTGGCTGTGGAAAGATACCTAAAGGATCAACAGCTCCTGGGGATTTGGGGTTGCTCTGGAA
AACTCATTTGCACCACTGCTGTGCCTTGGAATGCTAGTTGGAGTAATAAATCTCTGGAACAGATTTGGAA
TCACACGACCTGGATGGAGTGGGACAGAGAAATTAACAATTACACAAGCTTAATACACTCCTTAATTGAA
GAATCGCAAAACCAGCAAGAAAAGAATGAACAAGAATTATTGGAATTAGATAAATGGGCAAGTTTGTGGA
ATTGGTTTAACATAACAAATTGGCTGTGGTATATAAAATTATTCATAATGATAGTAGGAGGCTTGGTAGG
TTTAAGAATAGTTTTTGCTGTACTTTCTATAGTGAATAGAGTTAGGCAGGGATATTCACCATTATCGTTT
CAGACCCACCTCCCAACCCCGAGGGGACCCGACAGGCCCGAAGGAATAGAAGAAGAAGGTGGAGAGAGAG
ACAGAGACAGATCCATTCGATTAGTGAACGGATCGGCACTGCGTGCGCCAATTCTGCAGACAAATGGCAG
TATTCATCCACAATTTTAAAAGAAAAGGGGGGATTGGGGGGTACAGTGCAGGGGAAAGAATAGTAGACAT
AATAGCAACAGACATACAAACTAAAGAATTACAAAAACAAATTACAAAAATTCAAAATTTTCGGGTTTAT
TACAGGGACAGCAGAGATCCAGTTTGGTTAATTAAGGTACCGAGGGCCTATTTCCCATGATTCCTTCATA
TTTGCATATACGATACAAGGCTGTTAGAGAGATAATTAGAATTAATTTGACTGTAAACACAAAGATATTA
GTACAAAATACGTGACGTAGAAAGTAATAATTTCTTGGGTAGTTTGCAGTTTTAAAATTATGTTTTAAAA
TGGACTATCATATGCTTACCGTAACTTGAAAGTATTTCGATTTCTTGGCTTTATATATCTTGTGGAAAGG
ACGAAACACCGATGCCACAGACAAGTTACTC
