>Addgene plasmid #125444 | Lenti-(BB)-hPGK-KRAB-dCas9-P2A-BlastR rs7732130-guide1 | depositor partial sequence | sequence record 240066 | Guide RNA, gRNA scaffold
NNNNNNNNNNNNNNNGNNGTTTTAAATTATNTTTTNNATGGACTATCATATGCTTACCGTAACTTGAAAG
TATTTCGATTTCTTGGCTTTATATATCTTGTGGAAAGGACGAAACACCGATGCCACAGACAAGTTACTCG
TTTTAGAGCTAGAAATAGCAAGTTAAAATAAGGCTAGTCCGTTATCAACTTGAAAAAGTGGCACCGAGTC
GGTGCTTTTTTGAATTCGCTAGCTAGGTCTTGAAAGGGGTTGGGGTTGCGCCTTTTCCAAGGCAGCCCTG
GGTTTGCGCAGGGACGCGGCTGCTCTGGGCGTGGTTCCGGGAAACGCAGCGGCGCCGACCCTGGGTCTCG
CACATTCTTCACGTCCGTTCGCAGCGTCACCCGGATCTTCGCCGCTACCCTTGTGGGCCCCCCGGCGACG
CTTCCTGCTCCGCCCCTAAGTCGGGAAGGTTCCTTGCGGTTCGCGGCGTGCCGGACGTGACAAACGGAAG
CCGCACGTCTCACTAGTACCCTCGCAGACGGACAGCGCCAGGGAGCAATGGCAGCGCGCCGACCGCGATG
GGCTGTGGCCAATAGCGGCTGCTCAGCAGGGCGCGCCGAGAGCAGCGGCCGGNAAGGGGCGGTGCGGGAG
GCGGGGTGTGNNNNNNTAGNGNGNNNNNNGNNNNNGCNNNNNNNGNGNNNNCNNTNNNNNNNNNTNNNTT
